Addgene plasmid #118546: pMRE-Tn5-166
Purpose: miniTn5 plasmid to deliver constitutively expressed fluorescent protein genes in bacteria
Depositing lab: Mitja Remus-Emsermann. Depositing organization: University of Canterbury. Publication: Chromatic Bacteria - A Broad Host-Range Plasmid and Chromosomal Insertion Toolbox for Fluorescent Protein Expression in Bacteria. Schlechter RO, Jun H, Bernach M, Oso S, Boyd E, Munoz-Lintz DA, Dobson RCJ, Remus DM, Remus-Emsermann MNP. Front Microbiol. 2018 Dec 12;9:3052. doi: 10.3389/fmicb.2018.03052. eCollection 2018. PubMed 30631309.
Backbone
  Vector backbone: pAG408
  Vector type: Bacterial Expression ; miniTn5 delivery vector
  Selectable markers: Chloramphenicol/ Tetracycline
Growth in bacteria
  Bacterial resistance: Ampicillin, 100 μg/mL
  Growth temperature: 37°C
  Growth strain: E. coli S17-1 lambda pir
  Copy number: High Copy
Gene/Insert
  Gene/Insert name: mCardinal
  Species: Synthetic
  Cloning method: Gibson Cloning
Resource information
  A portion of this plasmid was derived from a plasmid made by: mCardinal-pBAD
Terms and licenses: Academic/Nonprofit Terms; Industry Terms: Not Available to Industry
Depositor comments: Please visit https://www.biorxiv.org/content/early/2018/09/07/402172 for bioRxiv preprint.
How to cite: pMRE-Tn5-166 was a gift from Mitja Remus-Emsermann (Addgene plasmid # 118546 ; http://n2t.net/addgene:118546 ; RRID:Addgene_118546)
