[The description below was written by a language model from this plasmid's Addgene catalogue record and pLannotate feature annotations shown in this document.]
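Description:
pMRE-Tn5-166 is a miniTn5 suicide delivery vector built on the pAG408 backbone, designed to insert a constitutively expressed far-red fluorescent protein gene into bacterial chromosomes. The plasmid replicates from the R6K γ origin, which depends on the pi initiator protein, so it is maintained in a lambda pir host such as E. coli S17-1 lambda pir but cannot persist in recipients that lack pi. An incP (RP4-type) oriT, with an adjacent traJ fragment, allows it to be mobilised by conjugation from a donor strain that supplies the transfer functions. The backbone carries the β-lactamase gene with its own promoter, giving ampicillin selection during propagation.

The payload is mCardinal, a monomeric far-red fluorescent protein derived from Entacmaea quadricolor, assembled by Gibson cloning from an mCardinal-pBAD source. The reading frame is followed by the lambda t0 terminator. The promoter that drives it is not annotated in the feature table, although the record describes expression as constitutive. Immediately downstream is a chloramphenicol acetyltransferase cassette with a cat promoter fragment and the rrnB T1 terminator, and a short remnant of the gentamicin resistance gene remains from the parental vector. A tetracycline efflux gene (tetA) and its regulator tetR are also present, consistent with the listed chloramphenicol/tetracycline selectable markers. A full-length Tn5 transposase gene is annotated, along with a shorter transposase-derived fragment upstream of mCardinal. The transposon end repeats are not annotated, so the exact boundaries of the mobile element cannot be read from the table.

In use, the plasmid is transferred to a target bacterium, where the transposase integrates the marker-linked fluorescent cassette into the genome and the non-replicating backbone is lost, yielding stably labelled strains. It belongs to a broader toolbox of plasmids for fluorescent tagging of diverse bacteria.
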