Features (pLannotate 1.2.2; 16 found; start..end, strand, type, name):
    553..879     +  CDS            tnpA (fragment): TN5P_ECOLX - Also known as tnp. Experimental evidence at protein level: Swiss-Prot protein existence level 1. Mediates transposition of transposon Tn5 by a 'cut and paste' mechanism. First, the monomeric transposase binds the 19 bp inverted DNA repeats flanking the transposon. Then, dimerization of the DNA- bound transposase creates a synaptic DNA complex. After nicking of the first DNA strand, excision of the transposon proceeds through a series of intermediates. The transposase then mediates the insertion of the transposon at a new site by strand transfer. The activity of the wild- type tran
    916..1599    +  CDS            mCardinal (fragment): mCardinal is a basic (constitutively fluorescent) far red fluorescent protein published in 2014, derived from Entacmaea quadricolor. It is reported to be a rapidly-maturing monomer with moderate acid sensitivity.
   1617..1711    +  terminator     lambda t0 terminator: transcription terminator from phage lambda
   1726..1754    +  promoter       cat promoter (fragment): promoter of the E. coli cat gene encoding chloramphenicol acetyltransferase
   1755..2411    +  CDS            cat: CAT_ECOLX - Experimental evidence at protein level: Swiss-Prot protein existence level 1. This enzyme is an effector of chloramphenicol resistance in bacteria. From Escherichia coli. This protein is used as a marker in many commonly used cloning vectors, such as pACYC184.
   2479..2565    +  terminator     rrnB T1 terminator: Escherichia coli rrnB; transcription terminator T1 from the E. coli rrnB gene
   2593..2619    +  CDS            GmR (fragment): gentamycin acetyltransferase; aacC1; confers resistance to gentamycin
   2837..4264    +  CDS            tnpA: TN5P_ECOLX - Also known as tnp. Experimental evidence at protein level: Swiss-Prot protein existence level 1. Mediates transposition of transposon Tn5 by a 'cut and paste' mechanism. First, the monomeric transposase binds the 19 bp inverted DNA repeats flanking the transposon. Then, dimerization of the DNA- bound transposase creates a synaptic DNA complex. After nicking of the first DNA strand, excision of the transposon proceeds through a series of intermediates. The transposase then mediates the insertion of the transposon at a new site by strand transfer. The activity of the wild- type tran
   4395..4499    +  promoter       AmpR promoter: bla
   4500..5360    +  CDS            AmpR: β-lactamase; bla; confers resistance to ampicillin, carbenicillin, and related antibiotics
   5599..5708    +  oriT           oriT: incP origin of transfer
   5741..5786    +  CDS            traJ (fragment): oriT-recognizing protein; traJ
   5857..6189    +  rep_origin     R6K γ ori (fragment): γ replication origin from E. coli plasmid R6K; requires the R6K initiator protein pi for replication
   6240..6303    +  misc_feature   MCS (fragment): pBluescript multiple cloning site
   6341..7540    -  CDS            TcR: tetracycline efflux protein; tetA; confers resistance to tetracycline
   7646..531     +  CDS            TetR (fragment) (across the origin): tetracycline resistance regulatory protein; tetR
>Addgene plasmid #118546 | pMRE-Tn5-166 | addgene full sequence | sequence record 227077 | Addgene NGS Result
AGCCGGCGCTTTACTGGCACTTCAGGAACAAGCGGGCGCTGCTCGACGCACTGGCCGAAGCCATGCTGGC
GGAGAATCATACGCATTCGGTGCCGAGAGCCGACGACGACTGGCGCTCATTTCTGATCGGGAATGCCCGC
AGCTTCAGGCAGGCGCTGCTCGCCTACCGCGATGGCGCGCGCATCCATGCCGGCACGCGACCGGGCGCAC
CGCAGATGGAAACGGCCGACGCGCAGCTTCGCTTCCTCTGCGAGGCGGGTTTTTCGGCCGGGGACGCCGT
CAATGCGCTGATGACAATCAGCTACTTCACTGTTGGGGCCGTGCTTGAGGAGCAGGCCGGCGACAGCGAT
GCCGGCGAGCGCGGCGGCACCGTTGAACAGGCTCCGCTCTCGCCGCTGTTGCGGGCCGCGATAGACGCCT
TCGACGAAGCCGGTCCGGACGCAGCGTTCGAGCAGGGACTCGCGGTGATTGTCGATGGATTGGCGAAAAG
GAGGCTCGTTGTCAGGAACGTTGAAGGACCGAGAAAGGGTGCTAAGAAACCATTATTATCATGAAGCTCG
CACGCTGCCGCAAGCACTCAGGGCGCAAGGGCTGCTAAAGGAAGCGGAACACGTAGAAAGCCAGTCCGCA
GAAACGGTGCTGACCCCGGATGAATGTCAGCTACTGGGCTATCTGGACAAGGGAAAACGCAAGCGCAAAG
AGAAAGCAGGTAGCTTGCAGTGGGCTTACATGGCGATAGCTAGACTGGGCGGTTTTATGGACAGCAAGCG
AACCGGAATTGCCAGCTGGGGCGCCCTCTGGTAAGGTTGGGAATCCCTGCAAAGTAAACTGGATGGCTTT
CTTGCCGCCAAGGATCTGATGGCGCAGGGGATCAAGATCTGATCAAGAGACAGGATACTAGTGGAGGAAG
AAAAAATGGTGAGCAAGGGCGAGGAGCTGATCAAGGAGAACATGCACATGAAGCTGTACATGGAAGGCAC
CGTGAACAACCACCACTTCAAGTGCACCACCGAAGGGGAGGGCAAGCCCTACGAGGGCACCCAGACCCAG
AGGATTAAGGTGGTGGAGGGAGGCCCCCTGCCGTTCGCATTCGACATCCTGGCCACCTGCTTTATGTACG
GGAGCAAGACCTTCATCAACCACACCCAGGGCATCCCCGATTTCTTTAAGCAGTCCTTCCCTGAGGGCTT
CACATGGGAGAGAGTCACCACATACGAAGACGGGGGCGTGCTTACCGTTACCCAGGACACCAGCCTCCAG
GACGGCTGCTTGATCTACAACGTCAAGCTCAGAGGGGTGAACTTCCCATCCAACGGCCCTGTGATGCAGA
AGAAAACACTCGGCTGGGAGGCCACCACCGAGACCCTGTACCCCGCTGACGGCGGCCTGGAAGGCAGATG
CGACATGGCCCTGAAGCTCGTGGGCGGGGGCCACCTGCACTGCAACCTGAAGACCACATACAGATCCAAG
AAACCCGCTAAGAACCTCAAGATGCCCGGCGTCTACTTTGTGGACCGCAGACTGGAAAGAATCAAGGAGG
CCGACAATGAGACCTACGTCGAGCAGCACGAGGTGGCTGTGGCCAGATACTGCGACCTCCTAATTAGCTG
AGCTTGGACTCCTGTTGATAGATCCAGTAATGACCTCAGAACTCCATCTGGATTTGTTCAGAACGCTCGG
TTGCCGCCGGGCGTTTTTTATTGGTGAGAATCCAAGCTAGCTTGGCGAGATTTTCAGGAGCTAAGGAAGC
TAAAATGGAGAAAAAAATCACTGGATATACCACCGTTGATATATCCCAATGGCATCGTAAAGAACATTTT
GAGGCATTTCAGTCAGTTGCTCAATGTACCTATAACCAGACCGTTCAGCTGGATATTACGGCCTTTTTAA
AGACCGTAAAGAAAAATAAGCACAAGTTTTATCCGGCCTTTATTCACATTCTTGCCCGCCTGATGAATGC
TCATCCGGAATTTCGTATGGCAATGAAAGACGGTGAGCTGGTGATATGGGATAGTGTTCACCCTTGTTAC
ACCGTTTTCCATGAGCAAACTGAAACGTTTTCATCGCTCTGGAGTGAATACCACGACGATTTCCGGCAGT
TTCTACACATATATTCGCAAGATGTGGCGTGTTACGGTGAAAACCTGGCCTATTTCCCTAAAGGGTTTAT
TGAGAATATGTTTTTCGTCTCAGCCAATCCCTGGGTGAGTTTCACCAGTTTTGATTTAAACGTGGCCAAT
ATGGACAACTTCTTCGCCCCCGTTTTCACCATGGGCAAATATTATACGCAAGGCGACAAGGTGCTGATGC
CGCTGGCGATTCAGGTTCATCATGCCGTTTGTGATGGCTTCCATGTCGGCAGAATGCTTAATGAATTACA
ACAGTACTGCGATGAGTGGCAGGGCGGGGCGTAATTTTTTTAAGGCAGTTATTGGTGCCCTTAAACGCCT
GGGGTAATGACTCTCTAGCTTGAGGCATCAAATAAAACGAAAGGCTCAGTCGAAAGACTGGGCCTTTCGT
TTTATCTGTTGTTTGTCGGTGAACGCTCTCCTGAGTAGGACAAATCCGCCGCTAGGAGCTTGCGGCCGCC
AGGATATCGACCCAAGTACCGCCACCTAACAATTCGTTCAAGCCGAGATCGGCTTCCCGGCCGACGCGTC
AATTCGAGCGCGTCAATTCGAGGGCCGCGGCCTAGGCGGCCAGATCTGATCAAGAGACAGTCTAGCTAGA
ATTAATTCGAGTCGACCGATCCCGTACACAAGTAGCGTCCTGAACGGAACCTTTCCCGTTTTCCAGGATC
TGATCTTCCATGTGACCTCCTAACATGGTAACGTTCATGATAACTTCTGCTCTTCATCGTGCGGCCGACT
GGGCTAAATCTGTGTTCTCTTCGGCGGCGCTGGGTGATCCTCGCCGTACTGCCCGCTTGGTTAACGTCGC
CGCCCAATTGGCAAAATATTCTGGTAAATCAATAACCATCTCATCAGAGGGTAGTGAAGCCATGCAGGAA
GGCGCTTACCGATTTATCCGCAATCCCAACGTTTCTGCCGAGGCGATCAGAAAGGCTGGCGCCATGCAAA
CAGTCAAGTTGGCTCAGGAGTTTCCCGAACTGCTGGCCATTGAGGACACCACCTCTTTGAGTTATCGCCA
CCAGGTCGCCGAAGAGCTTGGCAAGCTGGGCTCTATTCAGGATAAATCCCGCGGATGGTGGGTTCACTCC
GTTCTCTTGCTCGAGGCCACCACATTCCGCACCGTAGGATTACTGCATCAGGAGTGGTGGATGCGCCCGG
ATGACCCTGCCGATGCGGATGAAAAGGAGAGTGGCAAATGGCTGGCAGCCGCCGCAACTAGCCGGTTACG
CATGGGCAGCATGATGAGCAACGTGATTGCGGTCTGTGACCGCGAAGCCGATATTCATGCTTATCTGCAG
GACAAACTGGCGCATAACGAGCGCTTCGTGGTGCGCTCCAAGCACCCACGCAAGGACGTAGAGTCTGGGT
TGTATCTGTACGACCATCTGAAGAACCAACCGGAGTTGGGTGGCTATCAGATCAGCATTCCGCAAAAGGG
CGTGGTGGATAAACGCGGTAAACGTAAAAATCGACCAGCCCGCAAGGCGAGCTTGAGCCTGCGCAGTGGG
CGCATCACGCTAAAACAGGGGAATATCACGCTCAACGCGGTGCTGGCCGAGGAGATTAACCCGCCCAAGG
GTGAGACCCCGTTGAAATGGTTGTTGCTGACCAGCGAACCGGTCGAGTCGCTAGCCCAAGCCTTGCGCGT
CATCGACATTTATACCCATCGCTGGCGGATCGAGGAGTTCCATAAGGCATGGAAAACCGGAGCAGGAGCC
GAGAGGCAACGCATGGAGGAGCCGGATAATCTGGAGCGGATGGTCTCGATCCTCTCGTTTGTTGCGGTCA
GGCTGTTACAGCTCAGAGAAAGCTTCACGCTGCCGCAAGCACTCAGGGCGCAAGGGCTGCTAAAGGAAGC
GGAACACGTAGAAAGCCAGTCCGCAGAAACGGTGCTGACCCCGGATGAATGTCAGCTACTGGGCTATCTG
GACAAGGGAAAACGCAAGCGCAAAGAGAAAGCAGGTAGCTTGCAGTGGGCTTACATGGCGATAGCTAGAC
TGGGCGGTTTTATGGACAGCAAGCGAACCGGAATTGCCAGCTGGGGCGCCCTCTGGGAAGGTTGGGAAGC
CCTGCAAAGTAAACTGGATGGCTTTCTTGCCGCCAAGGATCTGATGGCGCAGGGGATCAAGATCTGATCG
GTCGATCGAATTAATTCCCAATTCTTGAAGACGAAAGGGCCTCGTGATACGCCTATTTTTATAGGTTAAT
GTCATGATAATAATGGTTTCTTAGACGTCAGGTGGCACTTTTCGGGGAAATGTGCGCGGAACCCCTATTT
GTTTATTTTTCTAAATACATTCAAATATGTATCCGCTCATGAGACAATAACCCTGATAAATGCTTCAATA
ATATTGAAAAAGGAAGAGTATGAGTATTCAACATTTCCGTGTCGCCCTTATTCCCTTTTTTGCGGCATTT
TGCCTTCCTGTTTTTGCTCACCCAGAAACGCTGGTGAAAGTAAAAGATGCTGAAGATCAGTTGGGTGCAC
GAGTGGGTTACATCGAACTGGATCTCAACAGCGGTAAGATCCTTGAGAGTTTTCGCCCCGAAGAACGTTT
TCCAATGATGAGCACTTTTAAAGTTCTGCTATGTGGCGCGGTATTATCCCGTATTGACGCCGGGCAAGAG
CAACTCGGTCGCCGCATACACTATTCTCAGAATGACTTGGTTGAGTACTCACCAGTCACAGAAAAGCATC
TTACGGATGGCATGACAGTAAGAGAATTATGCAGTGCTGCCATAACCATGAGTGATAACACTGCGGCCAA
CTTACTTCTGACAACGATCGGAGGACCGAAGGAGCTAACCGCTTTTTTGCACAACATGGGGGATCATGTA
ACTCGCCTTGATCGTTGGGAACCGGAGCTGAATGAAGCCATACCAAACGACGAGCGTGACACCACGATGC
CTGTAGCAATGGCAACAACGTTGCGCAAACTATTAACTGGCGAACTACTTACTCTAGCTTCCCGGCAACA
ATTAATAGACTGGATGGAGGCGGATAAAGTTGCAGGACCACTTCTGCGCTCGGCCCTTCCGGCTGGCTGG
TTTATTGCTGATAAATCTGGAGCCGGTGAGCGTGGGTCTCGCGGTATCATTGCAGCACTGGGGCCAGATG
GTAAGCCCTCCCGTATCGTAGTTATCTACACGACGGGGAGTCAGGCAACTATGGATGAACGAAATAGACA
GATCGCTGAGATAGGTGCCTCACTGATTAAGCATTGGTAACTGTCAGACCAAGTTTACTCATATATACTT
TAGATTGATTTAAAACTTCATTTTTAATTTAAAAGGATCTAGGTGAAGATCCGGGGAATTGGGGATCAAT
TCCGTTTTCCGCTGCATAACCCTGCTTCGGGGTCATTATAGCGATTTTTTCGGTATATCCATCCTTTTTC
GCACGATATACAGGATTTTGCCAAAGGGTTCGTGTAGACTTTCCTTGGTGTATCCAACGGCGTCAGCCGG
GCAGGATAGGTGAAGTAGGCCCACCCGCGAGCGGGTGTTCCTTCTTCACTGTCCCTTATTCGCACCTGGC
GGTGCTCAACGGGAATCCTGCTCTGCGAGGCTGGCCGGCTACCGCCGGCGTAACAGATGAGGGCAAGCGG
ATGGCTGATGAAACCAAGCCAACCAGGAAGGGCAGCCCACCTATCACGGAATTGATCCGGCCACGATGCG
TCCGGCGTAGAGGATCTGAAGATCAGCAGTTCAACCTGTTGATAGTACGTACTAAGCTCTCATGTTTCAC
GTACTAAGCTCTCATGTTTAACGTACTAAGCTCTCATGTTTAACGAACTAAACCCTCATGGCTAACGTAC
TAAGCTCTCATGTTTCACGTACTAAGCTCTCATGTTTGAACAATAAAATTAATATAAATCAGCAACTTAA
ATAGCCTCTAAGGTTTTAAGTTTTATAAGAAAAAAAAGAATATATAAGGCTTTTAAAGCTTTTAAGGTTT
AACGGTTGTGGACAACAAGCCAGGGATGTAACGCACTGAGAAGCCCTTAGAGCCTCTCAAAGCAATTTTG
AGTGACACAGGAACACTTAACGGCTGACATGGGAATTAATTCTGACTCTTATACACAAGTGCGGCCCTCG
AATTGACGCGCTCCACCGCGGTGGCGGCCGCTCTAGAACTAGTGGATCCCCCGGGCTGCAGGAATTCGAT
ATCCATAAACTGCCAGGAATTGGGGATCGGATTCGAGCTCTCAGCGATCGGCTCGTTGCCCTGCGCCGCT
CCAAAGCCCGCGACGCAGCGCCGGCAGGCAGAGCAAGTAGAGGGCAGCGCCTGCAATCCATGCCCACCCG
TTCCACGTTGTTATAGAAGCCGCATAGATCGCCGTGAAGAGGAGGGGTCCGACGATCGAGGTCAGGCTGG
TGAGCGCCGCCAGTGAGCCTTGCAGCTGCCCCTGACGTTCCTCATCCACCTGCCTGGACAACATTGCTTG
CAGCGCCGGCATTCCGATGCCACCCGAAGCAAGCAGGACCATGATCGGGAACGCCATCCATCCCCGTGTC
GCGAAGGCAAGCAGGATGTAGCCTGTGCCGTCGGCAATCATTCCGAGCATGAGTGCCCGCCTTTCGCCGA
GCCGGGCGGCTACAGGGCCGGTGATCATTGCCTGGGCGAGTGAATGCAGAATGCCAAATGCGGCAAGCGA
AATGCCGATCGTGGTCGCGTCCCAGTGAAAGCGATCCTCGCCGAAAATGACCCAAAGCGCGGCCGGCACC
TGTCCGACAAGTTGCATGATGAAGAAGACCGCCATCAGGGCGGCGACGACGGTCATGCCCCGGGCCCACC
GGAACGAAGCGAGCGGGTTGAGAGCCTCCCGGCGTAACGGCCGGCGTTCGCCTTTGTGCGACTCCGGCAA
AAGGAAACAGCCCGTCAGGAAATTGAGGCCGTTCAAGGCTGCCGCGGCGAAGAACGGAGCGTGGGGGGAG
AAACCGCCCATCAGCCCACCGAGCACAGGTCCCGCGACCATCCCGAACCCGAAACAGGCGCTCATGAAGC
CGAAGTGCCGCGCGCGCTCATCGCCATCAGTGATATCGGCAATATAAGCGCCGGCTACCGCCCCAGTCGC
CCCGGTGATGCCGGCCACGATCCGCCCGATATAGAGAACCCAAAGGAAAGGCGCTGTCGCCATGATGGCG
TAGTCGACAGTGGCGCCGGCCAGCGAGACGAGCAAGATTGGCCGCCGCCCGAAACGATCCGACAGCGCGC
CCAGCACAGGTGCGCAGGCAAATTGCACCAACGCATACAGCGCCAGCAGAATGCCATAGTGGGCGGTGAC
GTCGTTCGAGTGAACCAGATCGCGCAGGAGGCCCGGCAGCACCGGCATAATCAGGCCGATGCCGACAGCG
TCGAGCGCGACAGTGCTCAGAATTACGATCAGGGGTATGTTGGGTTTCACGTCTGGCCTCCGGACCAGCC
TCCGCTGGTCCGATTGAACGCGCGGATTCTTTATCACTGATAAGTTGGTGGACATATTATGTTTATCAGT
GATAAAGTGTCAAGCATGACAAAGTTGCAGCCGAATACAGTGATCCGTGCCGCCCTGGACCTGTTGAACG
AGGTCGGCGTAGACGGTCTGACGACACGCAAACTGGCGGAACGGTTGGGGGTTCAGC
